>Addgene plasmid #105187 | pLN432 (FuGW-G14p-mKate2) | addgene full sequence | sequence record 201258 | Addgene NGS Result
GCACCACTGCTGTGCCTTGGAATGCTAGTTGGAGTAATAAATCTCTGGAACAGATTTGGAATCACACGAC
CTGGATGGAGTGGGACAGAGAAATTAACAATTACACAAGCTTAATACACTCCTTAATTGAAGAATCGCAA
AACCAGCAAGAAAAGAATGAACAAGAATTATTGGAATTAGATAAATGGGCAAGTTTGTGGAATTGGTTTA
ACATAACAAATTGGCTGTGGTATATAAAATTATTCATAATGATAGTAGGAGGCTTGGTAGGTTTAAGAAT
AGTTTTTGCTGTACTTTCTATAGTGAATAGAGTTAGGCAGGGATATTCACCATTATCGTTTCAGACCCAC
CTCCCAACCCCGAGGGGACCCGACAGGCCCGAAGGAATAGAAGAAGAAGGTGGAGAGAGAGACAGAGACA
GATCCATTCGATTAGTGAACGGATCGGCACTGCGTGCGCCAATTCTGCAGACAAATGGCAGTATTCATCC
ACAATTTTAAAAGAAAAGGGGGGATTGGGGGGTACAGTGCAGGGGAAAGAATAGTAGACATAATAGCAAC
AGACATACAAACTAAAGAATTACAAAAACAAATTACAAAAATTCAAAATTTTCGGGTTTATTACAGGGAC
AGCAGAGATCCAGTTTGGTTAATGGATCCTCGATAGGTACCGAGTTTCTAGACGGAGTACTGTCCTCCGA
GCGGAGTACTGTCCTCCGACTCGAGCGGAGTACTGTCCTCCGATCGGAGTACTGTCCTCCGCGAATTCCG
GAGTACTGTCCTCCGAAGACGCTAGACGGAGTACTGTCCTCCGAGCGGAGTACTGTCCTCCGACTCGAGC
GGAGTACTGTCCTCCGGCGGAGTACTGTCCTCCGAGCGGAGTACTGTCCTCCGACTCGAGCGGAGTACTG
TCCTCCGGCTAGACGGAGTACTGTCCTCCGAGCGGAGTACTGTCCTCCGACTCGAGCGGAGTACTGTCCT
CCGCTAGCGGGGGGCTATAAAAGGGGGTGGGGGCGTTCGTCCTCACTCTAGATCTGCGATCTAAGTAAGC
TTGGCATTCCGGTACTGTTGGTAAAGCCACCATGGTGTCTAAGGGCGAAGAGCTGATTAAGGAGAACATG
CACATGAAGCTGTACATGGAGGGCACCGTGAACAACCACCACTTCAAGTGCACATCCGAGGGCGAAGGCA
AGCCCTACGAGGGCACCCAGACCATGAGAATCAAGGTGGTCGAGGGCGGCCCTCTCCCCTTCGCCTTCGA
CATCCTGGCTACCAGCTTCATGTACGGCAGCAAAACCTTCATCAACCACACCCAGGGCATCCCCGACTTC
TTTAAGCAGTCCTTCCCTGAGGGCTTCACATGGGAGAGAGTCACCACATACGAAGACGGGGGCGTGCTGA
CCGCTACCCAGGACACCAGCCTCCAGGACGGCTGCCTCATCTACAACGTCAAGATCAGAGGGGTGAACTT
CCCATCCAACGGCCCTGTGATGCAGAAGAAAACACTCGGCTGGGAGGCCTCCACCGAGATGCTGTACCCC
GCTGACGGCGGCCTGGAAGGCAGAAGCGACATGGCCCTGAAGCTCGTGGGCGGGGGCCACCTGATCTGCA
ACTTGAAGACCACATACAGATCCAAGAAACCCGCTAAGAACCTCAAGATGCCCGGCGTCTACTATGTGGA
CAGAAGACTGGAAAGAATCAAGGAGGCCGACAAAGAGACCTACGTCGAGCAGCACGAGGTGGCTGTGGCC
AGATACTGCGACCTCCCTAGCAAACTGGGGCACAAACTTAATTGATAAACCGGTCGATATCAAGCTTATC
GATAATCAACCTCTGGATTACAAAATTTGTGAAAGATTGACTGGTATTCTTAACTATGTTGCTCCTTTTA
CGCTATGTGGATACGCTGCTTTAATGCCTTTGTATCATGCTATTGCTTCCCGTATGGCTTTCATTTTCTC
CTCCTTGTATAAATCCTGGTTGCTGTCTCTTTATGAGGAGTTGTGGCCCGTTGTCAGGCAACGTGGCGTG
GTGTGCACTGTGTTTGCTGACGCAACCCCCACTGGTTGGGGCATTGCCACCACCTGTCAGCTCCTTTCCG
GGACTTTCGCTTTCCCCCTCCCTATTGCCACGGCGGAACTCATCGCCGCCTGCCTTGCCCGCTGCTGGAC
AGGGGCTCGGCTGTTGGGCACTGACAATTCCGTGGTGTTGTCGGGGAAATCATCGTCCTTTCCTTGGCTG
CTCGCCTGTGTTGCCACCTGGATTCTGCGCGGGACGTCCTTCTGCTACGTCCCTTCGGCCCTCAATCCAG
CGGACCTTCCTTCCCGCGGCCTGCTGCCGGCTCTGCGGCCTCTTCCGCGTCTTCGCCTTCGCCCTCAGAC
GAGTCGGATCTCCCTTTGGGCCGCCTCCCCGCATCGATACCGTCGACCTCGAGACCTAGAAAAACATGGA
GCAATCACAAGTAGCAATACAGCAGCTACCAATGCTGATTGTGCCTGGCTAGAAGCACAAGAGGAGGAGG
AGGTGGGTTTTCCAGTCACACCTCAGGTACCTTTAAGACCAATGACTTACAAGGCAGCTGTAGATCTTAG
CCACTTTTTAAAAGAAAAGGGGGGACTGGAAGGGCTAATTCACTCCCAACGAAGACAAGATATCCTTGAT
CTGTGGATCTACCACACACAAGGCTACTTCCCTGATTGGCAGAACTACACACCAGGGCCAGGGATCAGAT
ATCCACTGACCTTTGGATGGTGCTACAAGCTAGTACCAGTTGAGCAAGAGAAGGTAGAAGAAGCCAATGA
AGGAGAGAACACCCGCTTGTTACACCCTGTGAGCCTGCATGGGATGGATGACCCGGAGAGAGAAGTATTA
GAGTGGAGGTTTGACAGCCGCCTAGCATTTCATCACATGGCCCGAGAGCTGCATCCGGACTGTACTGGGT
CTCTCTGGTTAGACCAGATCTGAGCCTGGGAGCTCTCTGGCTAACTAGGGAACCCACTGCTTAAGCCTCA
ATAAAGCTTGCCTTGAGTGCTTCAAGTAGTGTGTGCCCGTCTGTTGTGTGACTCTGGTAACTAGAGATCC
CTCAGACCCTTTTAGTCAGTGTGGAAAATCTCTAGCAGGGCCCGTTTAAACCCGCTGATCAGCCTCGACT
GTGCCTTCTAGTTGCCAGCCATCTGTTGTTTGCCCCTCCCCCGTGCCTTCCTTGACCCTGGAAGGTGCCA
CTCCCACTGTCCTTTCCTAATAAAATGAGGAAATTGCATCGCATTGTCTGAGTAGGTGTCATTCTATTCT
GGGGGGTGGGGTGGGGCAGGACAGCAAGGGGGAGGATTGGGAAGACAATAGCAGGCATGCTGGGGATGCG
GTGGGCTCTATGGCTTCTGAGGCGGAAAGAACCAGCTGGGGCTCTAGGGGGTATCCCC
[124 nt withheld, positions 3419-3542]
C
[91 nt withheld, positions 3544-3634]
A
[49 nt withheld, positions 3636-3684]
CCTTTGACGTTGGAGTCCACGTTCTTT
[37 nt withheld, positions 3712-3748]
ACCCTATCTCGGTCTATTCTTTTGATTTATAAGGGATTTTGCCGATTTCGGCCTATTGGTTAAAAAATGA
GCTGATTTAACAAAAATTTAACGCGAATTAATTCTGTGGAATGTGTGTCAGTTAGGGTGTGGAAAGTCCC
CAGGCTCCCCAGCAGGCAGAAGTATGCAAAGCATGCATCTCAATTAGTCAGCAACCAGGTGTGGAAAGTC
CCCAGGCTCCCCAGCAGGCAGAAGTATGCAAAGCATGCATCTCAATTAGTCAGCAACCATAGTCCCGCCC
CTAACTCCGCCCATCCCGCCCCTAACTCCGCCCAGTTCCGCCCATTCTCCGCCCCATGGCTGACTAATTT
TTTTTATTTATGCAGAGGCCGAGGCCGCCTCTGCCTCTGAGCTATTCCAGAAGTAGTGAGGAGGCTTTTT
TGGAGGCCTAGGCTTTTGCAAAAAGCTCCCGGGAGCTTGTATATCCATTTTCGGATCTGATCAGCACGTG
TTGACAATTAATCATCGGCATAGTATATCGGCATAGTATAATACGACAAGGTGAGGAACTAAACCATGGC
CAAGTTGACCAGTGCCGTTCCGGTGCTCACCGCGCGCGACGTCGCCGGAGCGGTCGAGTTCTGGACCGAC
CGGCTCGGGTTCTCCCGGGACTTCGTGGAGGACGACTTCGCCGGTGTGGTCCGGGACGACGTGACCCTGT
TCATCAGCGCGGTCCAGGACCAGGTGGTGCCGGACAACACCCTGGCCTGGGTGTGGGTGCGCGGCCTGGA
CGAGCTGTACGCCGAGTGGTCGGAGGTCGTGTCCACGAACTTCCGGGACGCCTCCGGGCCGGCCATGACC
GAGATCGGCGAGCAGCCGTGGGGGCGGGAGTTCGCCCTGCGCGACCCGGCCGGCAACTGCGTGCACTTCG
TGGCCGAGGAGCAGGACTGACACGTGCTACGAGATTTCGATTCCACCGCCGCCTTCTATGAAAGGTTGGG
CTTCGGAATCGTTTTCCGGGACGCCGGCTGGATGATCCTCCAGCGCGGGGATCTCATGCTGGAGTTCTTC
GCCCACCCCAACTTGTTTATTGCAGCTTATAATGGTTACAAATAAAGCAATAGCATCACAAATTTCACAA
ATAAAGCATTTTTTTCACTGCATTCTAGTTGTGGTTTGTCCAAACTCATCAATGTATCTTATCATGTCTG
TATACCGTCGACCTCTAGCTAGAGCTTGGCGTAATCATGGTCATAGCTGTTTCCTGTGTGAAATTGTTAT
CCGCTCACAATTCCACACAACATACGAGCCGGAAGCATAAAGTGTAAAGCCTGGGGTGCCTAATGAGTGA
GCTAACTCACATTAATTGCGTTGCGCTCACTGCCCGCTTTCCAGTCGGGAAACCTGTCGTGCCAGCTGCA
TTAATGAATCGGCCAACGCGCGGGGAGAGGCGGTTTGCGTATTGGGCGCTCTTCCGCTTCCTCGCTCACT
GACTCGCTGCGCTCGGTCGTTCGGCTGCGGCGAGCGGTATCAGCTCACTCAAAGGCGGTAATACGGTTAT
CCACAGAATCAGGGGATAACGCAGGAAAGAACATGTGAGCAAAAGGCCAGCAAAAGGCCAGGAACCGTAA
AAAGGCCGCGTTGCTGGCGTTTTTCCATAGGCTCCGCCCCCCTGACGAGCATCACAAAAATCGACGCTCA
AGTCAGAGGTGGCGAAACCCGACAGGACTATAAAGATACCAGGCGTTTCCCCCTGGAAGCTCCCTCGTGC
GCTCTCCTGTTCCGACCCTGCCGCTTACCGGATACCTGTCCGCCTTTCTCCCTTCGGGAAGCGTGGCGCT
TTCTCATAGCTCACGCTGTAGGTATCTCAGTTCGGTGTAGGTCGTTCGCTCCAAGCTGGGCTGTGTGCAC
GAACCCCCCGTTCAGCCCGACCGCTGCGCCTTATCCGGTAACTATCGTCTTGAGTCCAACCCGGTAAGAC
ACGACTTATCGCCACTGGCAGCAGCCACTGGTAACAGGATTAGCAGAGCGAGGTATGTAGGCGGTGCTAC
AGAGTTCTTGAAGTGGTGGCCTAACTACGGCTACACTAGAAGAACAGTATTTGGTATCTGCGCTCTGCTG
AAGCCAGTTACCTTCGGAAAAAGAGTTGGTAGCTCTTGATCCGGCAAACAAACCACCGCTGGTAGCGGTG
GTTTTTTTGTTTGCAAGCAGCAGATTACGCGCAGAAAAAAAGGATCTCAAGAAGATCCTTTGATCTTTTC
TACGGGGTCTGACGCTCAGTGGAACGAAAACTCACGTTAAGGGATTTTGGTCATGAGATTATCAAAAAGG
ATCTTCACCTAGATCCTTTTAAATTAAAAATGAAGTTTTAAATCAATCTAAAGTATATATGAGTAAACTT
GGTCTGACAGTTACCAATGCTTAATCAGTGAGGCACCTATCTCAGCGATCTGTCTATTTCGTTCATCCAT
AGTTGCCTGACTCCCCGTCGTGTAGATAACTACGATACGGGAGGGCTTACCATCTGGCCCCAGTGCTGCA
ATGATACCGCGAGACCCACGCTCACCGGCTCCAGATTTATCAGCAATAAACCAGCCAGCCGGAAGGGCCG
AGCGCAGAAGTGGTCCTGCAACTTTATCCGCCTCCATCCAGTCTATTAATTGTTGCCGGGAAGCTAGAGT
AAGTAGTTCGCCAGTTAATAGTTTGCGCAACGTTGTTGCCATTGCTACAGGCATCGTGGTGTCACGCTCG
TCGTTTGGTATGGCTTCATTCAGCTCCGGTTCCCAACGATCAAGGCGAGTTACATGATCCCCCATGTTGT
GCAAAAAAGCGGTTAGCTCCTTCGGTCCTCCGATCGTTGTCAGAAGTAAGTTGGCCGCAGTGTTATCACT
CATGGTTATGGCAGCACTGCATAATTCTCTTACTGTCATGCCATCCGTAAGATGCTTTTCTGTGACTGGT
GAGTACTCAACCAAGTCATTCTGAGAATAGTGTATGCGGCGACCGAGTTGCTCTTGCCCGGCGTCAATAC
GGGATAATACCGCGCCACATAGCAGAACTTTAAAAGTGCTCATCATTGGAAAACGTTCTTCGGGGCGAAA
ACTCTCAAGGATCTTACCGCTGTTGAGATCCAGTTCGATGTAACCCACTCGTGCACCCAACTGATCTTCA
GCATCTTTTACTTTCACCAGCGTTTCTGGGTGAGCAAAAACAGGAAGGCAAAATGCCGCAAAAAAGGGAA
TAAGGGCGACACGGAAATGTTGAATACTCATACTCTTCCTTTTTCAATATTATTGAAGCATTTATCAGGG
TTATTGTCTCATGAGCGGATACATATTTGAATGTATTTAGAAAAATAAACAAATAGGGGTTCCGCGCACA
TTTCCCCGAAAAGTGCCACCTGACGTCGACGGATCGGGAGATCTCCCGATCCCCTATGGTGCACTCTCAG
TACAATCTGCTCTGATGCCGCATAGTTAAGCCAGTATCTGCTCCCTGCTTGTGTGTTGGAGGTCGCTGAG
TAGTGCGCGAGCAAAATTTAAGCTACAACAAGGCAAGGCTTGACCGACAATTGCATGAAGAATCTGCTTA
GGGTTAGGCGTTTTGCGCTGCTTCGCGATGTACGGGCCAGATATACGCGTTGACATTGATTATTGACTAG
TTATTAATAGTAATCAATTACGGGGTCATTAGTTCATAGCCCATATATGGAGTTCCGCGTTACATAACTT
ACGGTAAATGGCCCGCCTGGCTGACCGCCCAACGACCCCCGCCCATTGACGTCAATAATGACGTATGTTC
CCATAGTAACGCCAATAGGGACTTTCCATTGACGTCAATGGGTGGAGTATTTACGGTAAACTGCCCACTT
GGCAGTACATCAAGTGTATCATATGCCAAGTACGCCCCCTATTGACGTCAATGACGGTAAATGGCCCGCC
TGGCATTATGCCCAGTACATGACCTTATGGGACTTTCCTACTTGGCAGTACATCTACGTATTAGTCATCG
CTATTACCATGGTGATGCGGTTTTGGCAGTACATCAATGGGCGTGGATAGCGGTTTGACTCACGGGGATT
TCCAAGTCTCCACCCCATTGACGTCAATGGGAGTTTGTTTTGGCACCAAAATCAACGGGACTTTCCAAAA
TGTCGTAACAACTCCGCCCCATTGACGCAAATGGGCGGTAGGCGTGTACGGTGGGAGGTCTATATAAGCA
GCGCGTTTTGCCTGTACTGGGTCTCTCTGGTTAGACCAGATCTGAGCCTGGGAGCTCTCTGGCTAACTAG
GGAACCCACTGCTTAAGCCTCAATAAAGCTTGCCTTGAGTGCTTCAAGTAGTGTGTGCCCGTCTGTTGTG
TGACTCTGGTAACTAGAGATCCCTCAGACCCTTTTAGTCAGTGTGGAAAATCTCTAGCAGTGGCGCCCGA
ACAGGGACTTGAAAGCGAAAGGGAAACCAGAGGAGCTCTCTCGACGCAGGACTCGGCTTGCTGAAGCGCG
CACGGCAAGAGGCGAGGGGCGGCGACTGGTGAGTACGCCAAAAATTTTGACTAGCGGAGGCTAGAAGGAG
AGAGATGGGTGCGAGAGCGTCAGTATTAAGCGGGGGAGAATTAGATCGCGATGGGAAAAAATTCGGTTAA
GGCCAGGGGGAAAGAAAAAATATAAATTAAAACATATAGTATGGGCAAGCAGGGAGCTAGAACGATTCGC
AGTTAATCCTGGCCTGTTAGAAACATCAGAAGGCTGTAGACAAATACTGGGACAGCTACAACCATCCCTT
CAGACAGGATCAGAAGAACTTAGATCATTATATAATACAGTAGCAACCCTCTATTGTGTGCATCAAAGGA
TAGAGATAAAAGACACCAAGGAAGCTTTAGACAAGATAGAGGAAGAGCAAAACAAAAGTAAGACCACCGC
ACAGCAAGCGGCCGCTGATCTTCAGACCTGGAGGAGGAGATATGAGGGACAATTGGAGAAGTGAATTATA
TAAATATAAAGTAGTAAAAATTGAACCATTAGGAGTAGCACCCACCAAGGCAAAGAGAAGAGTGGTGCAG
AGAGAAAAAAGAGCAGTGGGAATAGGAGCTTTGTTCCTTGGGTTCTTGGGAGCAGCAGGAAGCACTATGG
GCGCAGCGTCAATGACGCTGACGGTACAGGCCAGACAATTATTGTCTGGTATAGTGCAGCAGCAGAACAA
TTTGCTGAGGGCTATTGAGGCGCAACAGCATCTGTTGCAACTCACAGTCTGGGGCATCAAGCAGCTCCAG
GCAAGAATCCTGGCTGTGGAAAGATACCTAAAGGATCAACAGCTCCTGGGGATTTGGGGTTGCTCTGGAA
AACTCATTT
Features (pLannotate 1.2.2; 30 found; start..end, strand, type, name):
      3..446     +  CDS            env (fragment): ENV_HV1H2 - Experimental evidence at protein level: Swiss-Prot protein existence level 1. [Transmembrane protein gp41]: Acts as a class I viral fusion protein. Under the current model, the protein has at least 3 conformational states: pre-fusion native state, pre-hairpin intermediate state, and post-fusion hairpin state. During fusion of viral and target intracellular membranes, the coiled coil regions (heptad repeats) assume a trimer-of-hairpins structure, positioning the fusion peptide in close proximity to the C-terminal region of the ectodomain. The formation of this structure appears to d
    495..612     +  misc_feature   cPPT/CTS: central polypurine tract and central termination sequence of HIV-1
    683..701     +  protein_bind   5X UAS (fragment): five tandem copies of the "ScaI site" 17-mer CGGAGTACTGTCCTCCG, an upstream activating sequence (UAS) that efficiently binds yeast Gal4 (Webster et al., 1988; Pfeiffer et al., 2010) GAL4
   1082..1795    +  CDS            TagRFP: monomeric derivative of red fluorescent protein from Entacmaea quadricolor (Merzlyak et al., 2007) mammalian codon-optimized
   1804..1824    +  misc_feature   MCS (fragment): pBluescript multiple cloning site
   1824..2412    +  misc_feature   WPRE: woodchuck hepatitis virus posttranscriptional regulatory element
   2349..2930    +  CDS            nef (fragment): NEF_HV1H2 - Experimental evidence at protein level: Swiss-Prot protein existence level 1. Extracellular Nef protein targets CD4(+) T-lymphocytes for apoptosis by interacting with CXCR4 surface receptors. From Human immunodeficiency virus type 1 group M subtype B (isolate HXB2) (HIV-1).
   2937..3117    +  LTR            5' LTR (truncated): truncated 5' long terminal repeat (LTR) from HIV-1
   3149..3373    +  polyA_signal   bGH poly(A) signal: bovine growth hormone polyadenylation signal
   3377..3398    +  promoter       SV40 promoter (fragment): SV40 enhancer and early promoter
   3419..3847    +  rep_origin     f1 ori (sequence partly withheld): f1 bacteriophage origin of replication; arrow indicates direction of (+) strand synthesis
   3861..4190    +  promoter       SV40 promoter: SV40 enhancer and early promoter
   4238..4285    +  promoter       EM7 promoter: synthetic bacterial promoter&nbsp
   4304..4678    +  CDS            BleoR: antibiotic-binding protein; Sh ble from Streptoalloteichus hindustanus; confers resistance to bleomycin, phleomycin, and Zeocin™
   4688..4813    +  CDS            ble (fragment): BLE_KLEPN - Experimental evidence at protein level: Swiss-Prot protein existence level 1. Binding protein with a strong affinity to the bleomycin family of antibiotics. Binds to CL990; an antimitotic-antibiotic compound. From Klebsiella pneumoniae.
   4808..4929    +  polyA_signal   SV40 poly(A) signal: SV40 polyadenylation signal
   5002..5018    -  protein_bind   lac operator: The lac repressor binds to the lac operator to inhibit transcription in E. coli. This inhibition can be relieved by adding lactose or isopropyl-β-D-thiogalactopyranoside (IPTG). lac repressor encoded by lacI
   5026..5056    -  promoter       lac promoter: promoter for the E. coli lac operon
   5071..5092    -  protein_bind   CAP binding site: CAP binding activates transcription in the presence of cAMP. E. coli catabolite activator protein
   5105..5197    -  CDS            lacI (fragment): lac repressor; lacI; The lac repressor binds to the lac operator to inhibit transcription in E. coli. This inhibition can be relieved by adding lactose or isopropyl-β-D-thiogalactopyranoside (IPTG).
   5380..5968    -  rep_origin     ori: high-copy-number ColE1/pMB1/pBR322/pUC origin of replication
   6139..6999    -  CDS            AmpR: β-lactamase; bla; confers resistance to ampicillin, carbenicillin, and related antibiotics
   7000..7104    -  promoter       AmpR promoter: bla
   7163..7215    -  misc_feature   bom (fragment): basis of mobility region from pBR322
   7370..7749    +  enhancer       CMV enhancer: human cytomegalovirus immediate early enhancer
   7750..7949    +  promoter       CMV promoter: human cytomegalovirus (CMV) immediate early promoter
   7967..8147    +  LTR            5' LTR (truncated): truncated 5' long terminal repeat (LTR) from HIV-1
   8194..8319    +  misc_feature   HIV-1 Ψ: packaging signal of human immunodeficiency virus type 1
   8303..8666    +  CDS            HIV-1 gag (fragment): gag protein from human immunodeficiency virus 1; gag
   8812..9045    +  misc_feature   RRE: The Rev response element (RRE) of HIV-1 allows for Rev-dependent mRNA export from the nucleus to the cytoplasm.
