[The description below was written by a language model from this plasmid's Addgene catalogue record and pLannotate feature annotations shown in this document.]
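Description:
pLN432 (FuGW-G14p-mKate2) is a 9,077-nt lentiviral transfer plasmid built on the FUGW backbone for mammalian expression and synthetic biology work. It is propagated in E. coli through a high-copy ColE1/pUC-type origin with ampicillin selection (AmpR under its own bla promoter), and it also carries an f1 phage origin. The backbone additionally contains an SV40 promoter/EM7 promoter–BleoR cassette with an SV40 poly(A) signal, which could in principle confer Zeocin/bleomycin resistance in either mammalian or bacterial cells, although the catalogue entry lists only ampicillin.

The viral portion follows a typical HIV-1-derived design. A CMV enhancer/promoter fused to a truncated 5' LTR drives genomic RNA production in packaging cells, followed by the Ψ packaging signal with a partial gag sequence, the Rev response element for Rev-dependent nuclear export, an env fragment, and the cPPT/CTS. Downstream of the payload are a WPRE to enhance transcript expression, a second truncated LTR, and a bGH polyadenylation signal.

The payload is a synthetic GAL4-responsive promoter, described as having fourteen GAL4 binding sites, driving the red fluorescent protein mKate2. The automated annotation detects only a short UAS fragment in the promoter region and labels the reporter coding sequence as the related protein TagRFP. Both calls are best read as approximate matches to the catalogued parts.

The depositor designates the construct "Module 3" of a gene circuit, and the associated work concerns synthetic RNA-based immunomodulatory circuits for cancer immunotherapy. Consistent with that, it serves as an output reporter: mKate2 fluorescence should appear only when a GAL4 DNA-binding-domain transcriptional activator is supplied from other circuit modules.
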