Addgene plasmid #105187: pLN432 (FuGW-G14p-mKate2)
Purpose: Module 3 - GAL4 synthetic promoter( with fourteen binding sites) drives mKate2
Depositing lab: Timothy Lu. Depositing organization: Massachusetts Institute of Technology. Publication: Synthetic RNA-Based Immunomodulatory Gene Circuits for Cancer Immunotherapy. Nissim L, Wu MR, Pery E, Binder-Nissim A, Suzuki HI, Stupp D, Wehrspaun C, Tabach Y, Sharp PA, Lu TK. Cell. 2017 Nov 16;171(5):1138-1150.e15. doi: 10.1016/j.cell.2017.09.049. Epub 2017 Oct 19. PubMed 29056342.
Backbone
  Vector backbone: FUGW
  Vector type: Mammalian Expression, Lentiviral, Synthetic Biology
Growth in bacteria
  Bacterial resistance: Ampicillin, 100 μg/mL
  Growth temperature: 37°C
  Growth strain: NEB Stable
  Copy number: Unknown
Gene/Insert
  Gene/Insert name: G14p-mKate2
  Species: Synthetic
Terms and licenses: Academic/Nonprofit Terms; Industry Terms: Not Available to Industry
How to cite: pLN432 (FuGW-G14p-mKate2) was a gift from Timothy Lu (Addgene plasmid # 105187 ; http://n2t.net/addgene:105187 ; RRID:Addgene_105187)
